Addgene plasmid #112215: pSt1374m-EF1alpha-N-NLS-DNMT3L-L-DNMT3Amut-L-dcas9-NLS
Purpose: Targeted DNA methylation
Depositing lab: Xingxu Huang. Publication: Locus-specific DNA methylation of Mecp2 promoter leads to autism-like phenotypes in mice. Lu Z, Liu Z, Mao W, Wang X, Zheng X, Chen S, Cao B, Huang S, Zhang X, Zhou T, Zhang Y, Huang X, Sun Q, Li JD. Cell Death Dis. 2020 Feb 3;11(2):85. doi: 10.1038/s41419-020-2290-x. PubMed 32015323.
Backbone
  Vector backbone: pST1374
  Vector type: CRISPR
Growth in bacteria
  Bacterial resistance: Ampicillin, 100 μg/mL
  Growth temperature: 37°C
  Growth strain: DH5alpha
  Copy number: High Copy
Gene/Insert
  Gene/Insert name: DNMT3L-L-DNMT3Amut-L-dcas9
  Species: H. sapiens (human)
  Mutation: D10A,H840A,N863A,C710S
  Entrez Gene: DNMT3A (a.k.a. DNMT3A2, HESJAS, M.HsaIIIA, TBRS); DNMT3L
  Tag / fusion protein: mCherry (C terminal on insert)
  Cloning method: Gibson Cloning
Terms and licenses: Academic/Nonprofit Terms; Industry Terms: Not Available to Industry
How to cite: pSt1374m-EF1alpha-N-NLS-DNMT3L-L-DNMT3Amut-L-dcas9-NLS was a gift from Xingxu Huang (Addgene plasmid # 112215 ; http://n2t.net/addgene:112215 ; RRID:Addgene_112215)
