[The description below was written by a language model from this plasmid's Addgene catalogue record and the feature table of its GenBank file.]
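Description:
pSt1374m-EF1alpha-N-NLS-DNMT3L-L-DNMT3Amut-L-dcas9-NLS is a 10.4 kb mammalian expression plasmid of the CRISPR class, built on the pST1374 backbone by Gibson assembly. It is propagated in E. coli through a high-copy ColE1/pUC-type origin and selected with ampicillin via the bla gene. No mammalian selection marker and no guide RNA cassette appear in the annotation, so a targeting sgRNA would have to be supplied separately.

The payload is a single open reading frame driven by the human EF-1-alpha promoter with its intron A. A T7 promoter lies just upstream of the coding region and could in principle support in vitro transcription. According to the name and catalogue fields, the fusion reads N-terminal SV40 NLS, human DNMT3L, linker, mutant human DNMT3A, linker, dCas9, and a second SV40 NLS. The feature table annotates only the two NLS elements and a short thrombin-site motif in this long stretch, not the DNMT or Cas9 segments themselves. The listed mutations D10A, H840A and N863A are the substitutions that abolish Cas9 nuclease activity. C710S corresponds to the "DNMT3Amut" designation and affects the catalytic cysteine of DNMT3A, which suggests a methyltransferase-inactive control, although the record gives the purpose only as targeted DNA methylation. The catalogue describes mCherry as a C-terminal tag, but the map places a P2A peptide between the second NLS and mCherry. The reporter should therefore be released as a separate protein that marks transfected cells. A bGH polyadenylation signal terminates the transcript. The two held sequence records are the same circular molecule with different start coordinates. The associated work concerns locus-specific methylation of the Mecp2 promoter in mice.
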