LOCUS       Exported 10381 bp ds-DNA circular SYN 12-MAY-2021
DEFINITION  Targeted DNA methylation.
ACCESSION   .
VERSION     .
KEYWORDS    pSt1374m-EF1alpha-N-NLS-DNMT3L-L-DNMT3Amut-L-dcas9-NLS
SOURCE      synthetic DNA construct
  ORGANISM  synthetic DNA construct
REFERENCE   1 (bases 1 to 10381)
  AUTHORS   Lu Z, Liu Z, Mao W, Wang X, Zheng X, Chen S, Cao B, Huang S, Zhang
            X, Zhou T, Zhang Y, Huang X, Sun Q, Li JD
  TITLE     Locus-specific DNA methylation of Mecp2 promoter leads to
            autism-like phenotypes in mice.
  JOURNAL   Cell Death Dis. 2020 Feb 3;11(2):85. doi: 10.1038/s41419-020-2290-x.
  PUBMED    32015323
REFERENCE   2 (bases 1 to 10381)
  AUTHORS   .
  TITLE     Direct Submission
  JOURNAL   Exported May 12, 2021 from SnapGene Server 1.1.58
            http://www.snapgene.com
FEATURES             Location/Qualifiers
     source          1..10381
                     /organism="synthetic DNA construct"
                     /mol_type="other DNA"
     primer_bind     complement(44..63)
                     /label=pRS-marker
                     /note="pRS vectors, use to sequence yeast selectable
                     marker"
     promoter        239..1419
                     /label=EF-1-alpha promoter
                     /note="strong constitutive promoter for human elongation
                     factor EF-1-alpha"
     intron          469..1411
                     /label=EF-1-alpha intron A
                     /note="intron upstream of the start codon of human
                     EF-1-alpha"
     primer_bind     1368..1388
                     /label=EF1a-F
                     /note="Human elongation factor-1a promoter, forward primer"
     primer_bind     1469..1488
                     /label=T7
                     /note="T7 promoter, forward primer"
     promoter        1469..1487
                     /label=T7 promoter
                     /note="promoter for bacteriophage T7 RNA polymerase"
     CDS             1516..1536
                     /codon_start=1
                     /product="nuclear localization signal of SV40 (simian virus
                     40) large T antigen"
                     /label=SV40 NLS
                     /translation="PKKKRKV"
     CDS             2191..2208
                     /codon_start=1
                     /product="thrombin recognition and cleavage site"
                     /label=thrombin site
                     /translation="LVPRGS"
     CDS             7225..7245
                     /codon_start=1
                     /product="nuclear localization signal of SV40 (simian virus
                     40) large T antigen"
                     /label=SV40 NLS
                     /translation="PKKKRKV"
     CDS             7276..7332
                     /codon_start=1
                     /product="2A peptide from porcine teschovirus-1
                     polyprotein"
                     /label=P2A
                     /note="Eukaryotic ribosomes fail to insert a peptide bond
                     between the Gly and Pro residues, yielding separate
                     polypeptides."
                     /translation="ATNFSLLKQAGDVEENPGP"
     CDS             7333..8043
                     /codon_start=1
                     /product="monomeric derivative of DsRed fluorescent protein
                     (Shaner et al., 2004)"
                     /label=mCherry
                     /note="mammalian codon-optimized"
                     /translation="MVSKGEEDNMAIIKEFMRFKVHMEGSVNGHEFEIEGEGEGRPYEG
                     TQTAKLKVTKGGPLPFAWDILSPQFMYGSKAYVKHPADIPDYLKLSFPEGFKWERVMNF
                     EDGGVVTVTQDSSLQDGEFIYKVKLRGTNFPSDGPVMQKKTMGWEASSERMYPEDGALK
                     GEIKQRLKLKDGGHYDAEVKTTYKAKKPVQLPGAYNVNIKLDITSHNEDYTIVEQYERA
                     EGRHSTGGMDELYK"
     primer_bind     complement(7478..7496)
                     /label=mCherry-R
                     /note="mCherry, reverse primer"
     primer_bind     7746..7765
                     /label=mCherry-F
                     /note="mCherry, forward primer"
     primer_bind     complement(8063..8080)
                     /label=BGH-rev
                     /note="Bovine growth hormone terminator, reverse primer.
                     Also called BGH reverse"
     polyA_signal    8069..8293
                     /label=bGH poly(A) signal
                     /note="bovine growth hormone polyadenylation signal"
     primer_bind     complement(8455..8472)
                     /label=L4440
                     /note="L4440 vector, forward primer"
     rep_origin      complement(8626..9214)
                     /direction=LEFT
                     /label=ori
                     /note="high-copy-number ColE1/pMB1/pBR322/pUC origin of
                     replication"
     primer_bind     complement(8706..8725)
                     /label=pBR322ori-F
                     /note="pBR322 origin, forward primer"
     CDS             complement(9385..10245)
                     /codon_start=1
                     /gene="bla"
                     /product="beta-lactamase"
                     /label=AmpR
                     /note="confers resistance to ampicillin, carbenicillin, and
                     related antibiotics"
                     /translation="MSIQHFRVALIPFFAAFCLPVFAHPETLVKVKDAEDQLGARVGYI
                     ELDLNSGKILESFRPEERFPMMSTFKVLLCGAVLSRIDAGQEQLGRRIHYSQNDLVEYS
                     PVTEKHLTDGMTVRELCSAAITMSDNTAANLLLTTIGGPKELTAFLHNMGDHVTRLDRW
                     EPELNEAIPNDERDTTMPVAMATTLRKLLTGELLTLASRQQLIDWMEADKVAGPLLRSA
                     LPAGWFIADKSGAGERGSRGIIAALGPDGKPSRIVVIYTTGSQATMDERNRQIAEIGAS
                     LIKHW"
     primer_bind     10008..10027
                     /label=Amp-R
                     /note="Ampicillin resistance gene, reverse primer"
     promoter        complement(10246..10350)
                     /gene="bla"
                     /label=AmpR promoter
ORIGIN
        1 gacggatcgg gagatctccc gatcccctat ggtcgactct cagtacaatc tgctctgatg
       61 ccgcatagtt aagccagtat ctgctccctg cttgtgtgtt ggaggtcgct gagtagtgcg
      121 cgagcaaaat ttaagctaca acaaggcaag gcttgaccga caattgcatg aagaatctgc
      181 ttagggttag gcgttttgcg ctgcttcgcg atgtacgggc cagatatacg cgtgtgaggc
      241 tccggtgccc gtcagtgggc agagcgcaca tcgcccacag tccccgagaa gttgggggga
      301 ggggtcggca attgaaccgg tgcctagaga aggtggcgcg gggtaaactg ggaaagtgat
      361 gtcgtgtact ggctccgcct ttttcccgag ggtgggggag aaccgtatat aagtgcagta
      421 gtcgccgtga acgttctttt tcgcaacggg tttgccgcca gaacacaggt aagtgccgtg
      481 tgtggttccc gcgggcctgg cctctttacg ggttatggcc cttgcgtgcc ttgaattact
      541 tccacgcccc tggctgcagt acgtgattct tgatcccgag cttcgggttg gaagtgggtg
      601 ggagagttcg aggccttgcg cttaaggagc cccttcgcct cgtgcttgag ttgaggcctg
      661 gcctgggcgc tggggccgcc gcgtgcgaat ctggtggcac cttcgcgcct gtctcgctgc
      721 tttcgataag tctctagcca tttaaaattt ttgatgacct gctgcgacgc tttttttctg
      781 gcaagatagt cttgtaaatg cgggccaaga tctgcacact ggtatttcgg tttttggggc
      841 cgcgggcggc gacggggccc gtgcgtccca gcgcacatgt tcggcgaggc ggggcctgcg
      901 agcgcggcca ccgagaatcg gacgggggta gtctcaagct ggccggcctg ctctggtgcc
      961 tggcctcgcg ccgccgtgta tcgccccgcc ctgggcggca aggctggccc ggtcggcacc
     1021 agttgcgtga gcggaaagat ggccgcttcc cggccctgct gcagggagct caaaatggag
     1081 gacgcggcgc tcgggagagc gggcgggtga gtcacccaca caaaggaaaa gggcctttcc
     1141 gtcctcagcc gtcgcttcat gtgactccac ggagtaccgg gcgccgtcca ggcacctcga
     1201 ttagttctcg agcttttgga gtacgtcgtc tttaggttgg ggggaggggt tttatgcgat
     1261 ggagtttccc cacactgagt gggtggagac tgaagttagg ccagcttggc acttgatgta
     1321 attctccttg gaatttgccc tttttgagtt tggatcttgg ttcattctca agcctcagac
     1381 agtggttcaa agtttttttc ttccatttca ggtgtcgtgg agctctctgg ctaactagag
     1441 aacccactgc ttactggctt atcgaaatta atacgactca ctatagggag acccaagctg
     1501 gctagcacca tgggacctaa gaaaaagagg aaggtggcgg ccgctggcgg cagcatgttc
     1561 gaaaccgtgc ctgtgtggag gagacagcca gtccgggtgc tgtccctttt tgaagacatc
     1621 aagaaagagc tgacgagttt gggctttttg gaaagtggtt ctgacccggg acaactgaag
     1681 catgtggttg atgtcacaga cacagtgagg aaggatgtgg aggagtgggg acccttcgat
     1741 cttgtgtacg gcgccacacc tcccctgggc cacacctgtg accgtcctcc cagctggtac
     1801 ctgttccagt tccaccggct cctgcagtac gcacggccca agccaggcag ccccaggccc
     1861 ttcttctgga tgttcgtgga caatctggtg ctgaacaagg aagacctgga cgtcgcatct
     1921 cgcttcctgg agatggagcc agtcaccatc ccagatgtcc acggcggatc cttgcagaat
     1981 gctgtccgcg tgtggagcaa catcccagcc ataaggagca gcaggcactg ggctctggtt
     2041 tcggaagaag aattgtccct gctggcccag aacaagcaga gctcgaagct cgcggccaag
     2101 tggcccacca agctggtgaa gaactgcttt ctccccctaa gagaatattt caagtatttt
     2161 tcaagcagcg ggcgcagctt cagcagcgga ctagtgcccc gcggcagcca cccagctgag
     2221 aagaggaagc ccatccgggt gctgtctctc tttgatggaa tcgctacagg gctcctggtg
     2281 ctgaaggact tgggcattca ggtggaccgc tacattgcct cggaggtgtg tgaggactcc
     2341 atcacggtgg gcatggtgcg gcaccagggg aagatcatgt acgtcgggga cgtccgcagc
     2401 gtcacacaga agcatatcca ggagtggggc ccattcgatc tggtgattgg gggcagtccc
     2461 tccaatgacc tctccatcgt caaccctgct cgcaagggcc tctacgaggg cactggccgg
     2521 ctcttctttg agttctaccg cctcctgcat gatgcgcggc ccaaggaggg agatgatcgc
     2581 cccttcttct ggctctttga gaatgtggtg gccatgggcg ttagtgacaa gagggacatc
     2641 tcgcgatttc tcgagtccaa ccctgtgatg attgatgcca aagaagtgtc agctgcacac
     2701 agggcccgct acttctgggg taaccttccc ggtatgaaca ggccgttggc atccactgtg
     2761 aatgataagc tggagctgca ggagtgtctg gagcatggca ggatagccaa gttcagcaaa
     2821 gtgaggacca ttactacgag gtcaaactcc ataaagcagg gcaaagacca gcattttcct
     2881 gtcttcatga atgagaaaga ggacatctta tggtgcactg aaatggaaag ggtatttggt
     2941 ttcccagtcc actatactga cgtctccaac atgagccgct tggcgaggca gagactgctg
     3001 ggccggtcat ggagcgtgcc agtcatccgc cacctcttcg ctccgctgaa ggagtatttt
     3061 gcgtgtgtga gcggcagcga gacccccggt accagcgaga gcgccacccc cgagagcgac
     3121 aagaaatact ctattggact ggctatcggg acaaactccg ttggctgggc cgtcataacc
     3181 gacgagtata aggtgccaag caagaaattc aaggtgctgg gtaatactga ccgccattca
     3241 atcaagaaga acctgatcgg agcactcctc ttcgactccg gtgaaaccgc tgaagctact
     3301 cggctgaagc ggaccgcaag gcggagatac acccgccgca agaatcggat atgttatctg
     3361 caagagatct ttagcaacga aatggctaag gtggacgact ccttctttca ccgcctggaa
     3421 gagagctttc tggtggagga ggataagaaa cacgagaggc accctatatt cggaaatatc
     3481 gtggatgagg tggcttacca tgaaaagtat cctacaatct accatctgag gaagaagctg
     3541 gtggacagca ccgataaagc agacctgagg ctcatctatc tggccctggc tcatatgata
     3601 aagtttagag gacactttct gatcgagggc gacctgaatc ccgataattc cgatgtggat
     3661 aaactcttca ttcaactggt gcagacatat aaccaactgt tcgaggagaa tcccataaac
     3721 gcttctggtg tggatgccaa ggctattctg tccgctcggc tgtccaagtc acgcagactg
     3781 gagaatctga ttgcccaact gccaggagaa aagaagaacg gcctgtttgg gaacctcatc
     3841 gccctgagcc tgggcctgac acctaacttc aagtccaatt ttgatctggc cgaagatgct
     3901 aaactccagc tctccaagga cacctatgac gatgatctgg acaacctgct cgcacagata
     3961 ggcgaccagt acgccgatct ctttctggct gctaagaatc tctccgacgc cattctgctg
     4021 agcgacatac tccgggtcaa cactgagatc accaaagcac ctctgagcgc ctccatgata
     4081 aaacgctatg atgaacacca tcaagacctg actctgctca aagccctcgt gaggcaacag
     4141 ctgccagaga agtacaaaga gatattcttc gaccagagca agaatggata tgccggatac
     4201 atcgatggcg gagcatcaca ggaagaattt tacaagttca tcaaaccaat cctcgagaag
     4261 atggacggta ctgaagagct gctggtgaag ctgaacaggg aggacctgct gaggaagcag
     4321 aggacctttg ataatggctc cattccacat cagatacacc tgggagagct gcatgcaatc
     4381 ctccgcaggc aggaggattt ctatcctttc ctgaaggata accgggagaa gatagagaag
     4441 atcctgacct tcaggatccc ttattacgtc ggccctctgg ctagaggcaa ctcccgcttc
     4501 gcttggatga ccaggaaatc tgaggagaca attactcctt ggaacttcga agaggtcgtg
     4561 gataagggcg caagcgccca gtcattcatc gaacggatga ccaatttcga taagaacctg
     4621 ccaaacgaga aggtcctgcc caaacattca ctcctgtacg agtatttcac cgtctataac
     4681 gagctgacta aagtgaagta cgtgaccgag ggcatgagga agcctgcctt cctgtccgga
     4741 gagcagaaga aggctatcgt tgatctgctc ttcaagacta atagaaaggt gacagtgaag
     4801 cagctcaagg aggattactt taagaagatc gaatgctttg actcagtgga aatctctggc
     4861 gtggaggacc gctttaatgc cagcctgggc acttaccatg atctgctgaa gataatcaaa
     4921 gacaaagatt tcctcgataa tgaggagaac gaggacatcc tggaagatat cgtgctgacc
     4981 ctgactctgt tcgaggatag agagatgatc gaagagcgcc tgaagaccta tgcccatctg
     5041 tttgacgata aagtcatgaa acagctcaag cggcggcgct acactgggtg gggtagactc
     5101 tccaggaaac tcataaacgg catccgcgac aaacagagcg gaaagaccat cctggatttc
     5161 ctgaaatccg acggattcgc taacaggaac ttcatgcaac tgattcacga tgactctctg
     5221 acatttaaag aggacatcca gaaggcacag gtgagcggtc aaggcgacag cctgcacgag
     5281 cacatcgcca acctcgctgg atcacccgcc ataaagaagg gaatactgca gacagtcaag
     5341 gtcgtggacg aactcgtcaa agtgatgggt cggcacaagc cagagaatat cgttatcgaa
     5401 atggcaaggg agaaccaaac cacccagaag ggccagaaga actctcggga acggatgaaa
     5461 agaatcgaag agggaattaa ggagctggga tctcagatac tgaaggagca ccctgtggag
     5521 aatacacagc tccagaacga gaaactctac ctgtactacc tccagaacgg gcgggacatg
     5581 tacgttgacc aggaactcga catcaaccgg ctgtccgatt atgacgtgga cgctattgtt
     5641 ccacagtcct tcctcaaaga tgactccatt gacaacaagg tgctgaccag atccgataag
     5701 gcccgcggta agtctgacaa tgttccatca gaagaggtgg tcaagaagat gaagaattac
     5761 tggcggcagc tcctcaacgc caaactgatc acccagcgga agtttgacaa tctgactaag
     5821 gcagaaagag gaggtctgag cgaactcgac aaggccggct ttattaagag gcaactggtc
     5881 gaaacacgcc agattaccaa acacgtggca caaatcctcg actctaggat gaacactaag
     5941 tacgatgaga acgataagct gatcagggaa gtgaaagtga taactctgaa gagcaagctg
     6001 gtgtctgact tccggaagga ctttcaattc tacaaagttc gcgaaataaa caattaccat
     6061 catgctcacg atgcctatct caatgctgtc gttggcaccg ccctgatcaa gaaataccct
     6121 aaactggagt ctgagttcgt gtacggtgac tataaagtct acgatgtgag gaagatgata
     6181 gcaaagtctg agcaagagat tggcaaagcc accgccaagt acttcttcta ctctaatatc
     6241 atgaatttct ttaagactga gataaccctg gctaacggcg aaatccggaa gcgcccactg
     6301 atcgaaacaa acggagaaac aggagaaatc gtgtgggata aaggcaggga cttcgcaact
     6361 gtgcggaagg tgctgtccat gccacaagtc aatatcgtga agaagaccga agtgcagacc
     6421 ggcggattct caaaggagag catcctgcca aagcggaact ctgacaagct gatcgccagg
     6481 aagaaagatt gggacccaaa gaagtatggc ggtttcgatt cccctacagt ggcttattcc
     6541 gttctggtcg tggcaaaagt ggagaaaggc aagtccaaga aactcaagtc tgttaaggag
     6601 ctgctcggaa ttactattat ggagagatcc agcttcgaga agaatccaat cgatttcctg
     6661 gaagctaagg gctataaaga agtgaagaaa gatctcatca tcaaactgcc caagtactct
     6721 ctctttgagc tggagaatgg taggaagcgg atgctggcct ccgccggaga gctgcagaaa
     6781 ggaaacgagc tggctctgcc ctccaaatac gtgaacttcc tgtatctggc ctcccactac
     6841 gagaaactca aaggtagccc tgaagacaat gagcagaagc aactctttgt tgagcaacat
     6901 aaacactacc tggacgaaat cattgaacag attagcgagt tcagcaagcg ggttattctg
     6961 gccgatgcaa acctcgataa agtgctgagc gcatataata agcacaggga caagccaatt
     7021 cgcgaacaag cagagaatat tatccacctc tttactctga ctaatctggg cgctcctgct
     7081 gccttcaagt atttcgatac aactattgac aggaagcggt acacctctac caaagaagtt
     7141 ctcgatgcca ccctgataca ccagtcaatt accggactgt acgagactcg catcgacctg
     7201 tctcagctcg gcggcgacgg ttctcccaag aagaagagga aagtctcgag cggtggagct
     7261 gcaggaggat ccggcgccac gaacttctct ctgttaaagc aagcaggaga cgtggaagaa
     7321 aaccccggtc ctatggtgag caagggcgag gaggataaca tggccatcat caaggagttc
     7381 atgcgcttca aggtgcacat ggagggctcc gtgaacggcc acgagttcga gatcgagggc
     7441 gagggcgagg gccgccccta cgagggcacc cagaccgcca agctgaaggt gaccaagggt
     7501 ggccccctgc ccttcgcctg ggacatcctg tcccctcagt tcatgtacgg ctccaaggcc
     7561 tacgtgaagc accccgccga catccccgac tacttgaagc tgtccttccc cgagggcttc
     7621 aagtgggagc gcgtgatgaa cttcgaggac ggcggcgtgg tgaccgtgac ccaggactcc
     7681 tccctgcagg acggcgagtt catctacaag gtgaagctgc gcggcaccaa cttcccctcc
     7741 gacggccccg taatgcagaa gaagaccatg ggctgggagg cctcctccga gcggatgtac
     7801 cccgaggacg gcgccctgaa gggcgagatc aagcagaggc tgaagctgaa ggacggcggc
     7861 cactacgacg ctgaggtcaa gaccacctac aaggccaaga agcccgtgca gctgcccggc
     7921 gcctacaacg tcaacatcaa gttggacatc acctcccaca acgaggacta caccatcgtg
     7981 gaacagtacg aacgcgccga gggccgccac tccaccggcg gcatggacga gctgtacaag
     8041 taagtttaaa cccgctgatc agcctcgact gtgccttcta gttgccagcc atctgttgtt
     8101 tgcccctccc ccgtgccttc cttgaccctg gaaggtgcca ctcccactgt cctttcctaa
     8161 taaaatgagg aaattgcatc gcattgtctg agtaggtgtc attctattct ggggggtggg
     8221 gtggggcagg acagcaaggg ggaggattgg gaagacaata gcaggcatgc tggggatgcg
     8281 gtgggctcta tggcttctga ggcggaaaga accagctggg gctctagggg gtatccccat
     8341 tgcgttgcgc tcactgcccg ctttccagtc gggaaacctg tcgtgccagc tgcattaatg
     8401 aatcggccaa cgcgcgggga gaggcggttt gcgtattggg cgctcttccg cttcctcgct
     8461 cactgactcg ctgcgctcgg tcgttcggct gcggcgagcg gtatcagctc actcaaaggc
     8521 ggtaatacgg ttatccacag aatcagggga taacgcagga aagaacatgt gagcaaaagg
     8581 ccagcaaaag gccaggaacc gtaaaaaggc cgcgttgctg gcgtttttcc ataggctccg
     8641 cccccctgac gagcatcaca aaaatcgacg ctcaagtcag aggtggcgaa acccgacagg
     8701 actataaaga taccaggcgt ttccccctgg aagctccctc gtgcgctctc ctgttccgac
     8761 cctgccgctt accggatacc tgtccgcctt tctcccttcg ggaagcgtgg cgctttctca
     8821 atgctcacgc tgtaggtatc tcagttcggt gtaggtcgtt cgctccaagc tgggctgtgt
     8881 gcacgaaccc cccgttcagc ccgaccgctg cgccttatcc ggtaactatc gtcttgagtc
     8941 caacccggta agacacgact tatcgccact ggcagcagcc actggtaaca ggattagcag
     9001 agcgaggtat gtaggcggtg ctacagagtt cttgaagtgg tggcctaact acggctacac
     9061 tagaaggaca gtatttggta tctgcgctct gctgaagcca gttaccttcg gaaaaagagt
     9121 tggtagctct tgatccggca aacaaaccac cgctggtagc ggtggttttt ttgtttgcaa
     9181 gcagcagatt acgcgcagaa aaaaaggatc tcaagaagat cctttgatct tttctacggg
     9241 gtctgacgct cagtggaacg aaaactcacg ttaagggatt ttggtcatga gattatcaaa
     9301 aaggatcttc acctagatcc ttttaaatta aaaatgaagt tttaaatcaa tctaaagtat
     9361 atatgagtaa acttggtctg acagttacca atgcttaatc agtgaggcac ctatctcagc
     9421 gatctgtcta tttcgttcat ccatagttgc ctgactcccc gtcgtgtaga taactacgat
     9481 acgggagggc ttaccatctg gccccagtgc tgcaatgata ccgcgagacc cacgctcacc
     9541 ggctccagat ttatcagcaa taaaccagcc agccggaagg gccgagcgca gaagtggtcc
     9601 tgcaacttta tccgcctcca tccagtctat taattgttgc cgggaagcta gagtaagtag
     9661 ttcgccagtt aatagtttgc gcaacgttgt tgccattgct acaggcatcg tggtgtcacg
     9721 ctcgtcgttt ggtatggctt cattcagctc cggttcccaa cgatcaaggc gagttacatg
     9781 atcccccatg ttgtgcaaaa aagcggttag ctccttcggt cctccgatcg ttgtcagaag
     9841 taagttggcc gcagtgttat cactcatggt tatggcagca ctgcataatt ctcttactgt
     9901 catgccatcc gtaagatgct tttctgtgac tggtgagtac tcaaccaagt cattctgaga
     9961 atagtgtatg cggcgaccga gttgctcttg cccggcgtca atacgggata ataccgcgcc
    10021 acatagcaga actttaaaag tgctcatcat tggaaaacgt tcttcggggc gaaaactctc
    10081 aaggatctta ccgctgttga gatccagttc gatgtaaccc actcgtgcac ccaactgatc
    10141 ttcagcatct tttactttca ccagcgtttc tgggtgagca aaaacaggaa ggcaaaatgc
    10201 cgcaaaaaag ggaataaggg cgacacggaa atgttgaata ctcatactct tcctttttca
    10261 atattattga agcatttatc agggttattg tctcatgagc ggatacatat ttgaatgtat
    10321 ttagaaaaat aaacaaatag gggttccgcg cacatttccc cgaaaagtgc cacctgacgt
    10381 c
//
