LOCUS       Exported 10381 bp ds-DNA circular SYN 12-MAY-2021
DEFINITION  Targeted DNA methylation.
ACCESSION   .
VERSION     .
KEYWORDS    pSt1374m-EF1alpha-N-NLS-DNMT3L-L-DNMT3Amut-L-dcas9-NLS
SOURCE      synthetic DNA construct
  ORGANISM  synthetic DNA construct
REFERENCE   1 (bases 1 to 10381)
  AUTHORS   Lu Z, Liu Z, Mao W, Wang X, Zheng X, Chen S, Cao B, Huang S, Zhang
            X, Zhou T, Zhang Y, Huang X, Sun Q, Li JD
  TITLE     Locus-specific DNA methylation of Mecp2 promoter leads to
            autism-like phenotypes in mice.
  JOURNAL   Cell Death Dis. 2020 Feb 3;11(2):85. doi: 10.1038/s41419-020-2290-x.
  PUBMED    32015323
REFERENCE   2 (bases 1 to 10381)
  AUTHORS   .
  TITLE     Direct Submission
  JOURNAL   Exported May 12, 2021 from SnapGene Server 1.1.58
            http://www.snapgene.com
FEATURES             Location/Qualifiers
     source          1..10381
                     /organism="synthetic DNA construct"
                     /mol_type="other DNA"
     promoter        11..1191
                     /label=EF-1-alpha promoter
                     /note="strong constitutive promoter for human elongation
                     factor EF-1-alpha"
     intron          241..1183
                     /label=EF-1-alpha intron A
                     /note="intron upstream of the start codon of human
                     EF-1-alpha"
     primer_bind     1140..1160
                     /label=EF1a-F
                     /note="Human elongation factor-1a promoter, forward primer"
     primer_bind     1241..1260
                     /label=T7
                     /note="T7 promoter, forward primer"
     promoter        1241..1259
                     /label=T7 promoter
                     /note="promoter for bacteriophage T7 RNA polymerase"
     CDS             1288..1308
                     /codon_start=1
                     /product="nuclear localization signal of SV40 (simian virus
                     40) large T antigen"
                     /label=SV40 NLS
                     /translation="PKKKRKV"
     CDS             1963..1980
                     /codon_start=1
                     /product="thrombin recognition and cleavage site"
                     /label=thrombin site
                     /translation="LVPRGS"
     CDS             6997..7017
                     /codon_start=1
                     /product="nuclear localization signal of SV40 (simian virus
                     40) large T antigen"
                     /label=SV40 NLS
                     /translation="PKKKRKV"
     CDS             7048..7104
                     /codon_start=1
                     /product="2A peptide from porcine teschovirus-1
                     polyprotein"
                     /label=P2A
                     /note="Eukaryotic ribosomes fail to insert a peptide bond
                     between the Gly and Pro residues, yielding separate
                     polypeptides."
                     /translation="ATNFSLLKQAGDVEENPGP"
     CDS             7105..7815
                     /codon_start=1
                     /product="monomeric derivative of DsRed fluorescent protein
                     (Shaner et al., 2004)"
                     /label=mCherry
                     /note="mammalian codon-optimized"
                     /translation="MVSKGEEDNMAIIKEFMRFKVHMEGSVNGHEFEIEGEGEGRPYEG
                     TQTAKLKVTKGGPLPFAWDILSPQFMYGSKAYVKHPADIPDYLKLSFPEGFKWERVMNF
                     EDGGVVTVTQDSSLQDGEFIYKVKLRGTNFPSDGPVMQKKTMGWEASSERMYPEDGALK
                     GEIKQRLKLKDGGHYDAEVKTTYKAKKPVQLPGAYNVNIKLDITSHNEDYTIVEQYERA
                     EGRHSTGGMDELYK"
     primer_bind     complement(7250..7268)
                     /label=mCherry-R
                     /note="mCherry, reverse primer"
     primer_bind     7518..7537
                     /label=mCherry-F
                     /note="mCherry, forward primer"
     primer_bind     complement(7835..7852)
                     /label=BGH-rev
                     /note="Bovine growth hormone terminator, reverse primer.
                     Also called BGH reverse"
     polyA_signal    7841..8065
                     /label=bGH poly(A) signal
                     /note="bovine growth hormone polyadenylation signal"
     primer_bind     complement(8227..8244)
                     /label=L4440
                     /note="L4440 vector, forward primer"
     rep_origin      complement(8398..8986)
                     /direction=LEFT
                     /label=ori
                     /note="high-copy-number ColE1/pMB1/pBR322/pUC origin of
                     replication"
     primer_bind     complement(8478..8497)
                     /label=pBR322ori-F
                     /note="pBR322 origin, forward primer"
     CDS             complement(9157..10017)
                     /codon_start=1
                     /gene="bla"
                     /product="beta-lactamase"
                     /label=AmpR
                     /note="confers resistance to ampicillin, carbenicillin, and
                     related antibiotics"
                     /translation="MSIQHFRVALIPFFAAFCLPVFAHPETLVKVKDAEDQLGARVGYI
                     ELDLNSGKILESFRPEERFPMMSTFKVLLCGAVLSRIDAGQEQLGRRIHYSQNDLVEYS
                     PVTEKHLTDGMTVRELCSAAITMSDNTAANLLLTTIGGPKELTAFLHNMGDHVTRLDRW
                     EPELNEAIPNDERDTTMPVAMATTLRKLLTGELLTLASRQQLIDWMEADKVAGPLLRSA
                     LPAGWFIADKSGAGERGSRGIIAALGPDGKPSRIVVIYTTGSQATMDERNRQIAEIGAS
                     LIKHW"
     primer_bind     9780..9799
                     /label=Amp-R
                     /note="Ampicillin resistance gene, reverse primer"
     promoter        complement(10018..10122)
                     /gene="bla"
                     /label=AmpR promoter
     primer_bind     complement(10197..10216)
                     /label=pRS-marker
                     /note="pRS vectors, use to sequence yeast selectable
                     marker"
ORIGIN
        1 cgcgtgtgag gctccggtgc ccgtcagtgg gcagagcgca catcgcccac agtccccgag
       61 aagttggggg gaggggtcgg caattgaacc ggtgcctaga gaaggtggcg cggggtaaac
      121 tgggaaagtg atgtcgtgta ctggctccgc ctttttcccg agggtggggg agaaccgtat
      181 ataagtgcag tagtcgccgt gaacgttctt tttcgcaacg ggtttgccgc cagaacacag
      241 gtaagtgccg tgtgtggttc ccgcgggcct ggcctcttta cgggttatgg cccttgcgtg
      301 ccttgaatta cttccacgcc cctggctgca gtacgtgatt cttgatcccg agcttcgggt
      361 tggaagtggg tgggagagtt cgaggccttg cgcttaagga gccccttcgc ctcgtgcttg
      421 agttgaggcc tggcctgggc gctggggccg ccgcgtgcga atctggtggc accttcgcgc
      481 ctgtctcgct gctttcgata agtctctagc catttaaaat ttttgatgac ctgctgcgac
      541 gctttttttc tggcaagata gtcttgtaaa tgcgggccaa gatctgcaca ctggtatttc
      601 ggtttttggg gccgcgggcg gcgacggggc ccgtgcgtcc cagcgcacat gttcggcgag
      661 gcggggcctg cgagcgcggc caccgagaat cggacggggg tagtctcaag ctggccggcc
      721 tgctctggtg cctggcctcg cgccgccgtg tatcgccccg ccctgggcgg caaggctggc
      781 ccggtcggca ccagttgcgt gagcggaaag atggccgctt cccggccctg ctgcagggag
      841 ctcaaaatgg aggacgcggc gctcgggaga gcgggcgggt gagtcaccca cacaaaggaa
      901 aagggccttt ccgtcctcag ccgtcgcttc atgtgactcc acggagtacc gggcgccgtc
      961 caggcacctc gattagttct cgagcttttg gagtacgtcg tctttaggtt ggggggaggg
     1021 gttttatgcg atggagtttc cccacactga gtgggtggag actgaagtta ggccagcttg
     1081 gcacttgatg taattctcct tggaatttgc cctttttgag tttggatctt ggttcattct
     1141 caagcctcag acagtggttc aaagtttttt tcttccattt caggtgtcgt ggagctctct
     1201 ggctaactag agaacccact gcttactggc ttatcgaaat taatacgact cactataggg
     1261 agacccaagc tggctagcac catgggacct aagaaaaaga ggaaggtggc ggccgctggc
     1321 ggcagcatgt tcgaaaccgt gcctgtgtgg aggagacagc cagtccgggt gctgtccctt
     1381 tttgaagaca tcaagaaaga gctgacgagt ttgggctttt tggaaagtgg ttctgacccg
     1441 ggacaactga agcatgtggt tgatgtcaca gacacagtga ggaaggatgt ggaggagtgg
     1501 ggacccttcg atcttgtgta cggcgccaca cctcccctgg gccacacctg tgaccgtcct
     1561 cccagctggt acctgttcca gttccaccgg ctcctgcagt acgcacggcc caagccaggc
     1621 agccccaggc ccttcttctg gatgttcgtg gacaatctgg tgctgaacaa ggaagacctg
     1681 gacgtcgcat ctcgcttcct ggagatggag ccagtcacca tcccagatgt ccacggcgga
     1741 tccttgcaga atgctgtccg cgtgtggagc aacatcccag ccataaggag cagcaggcac
     1801 tgggctctgg tttcggaaga agaattgtcc ctgctggccc agaacaagca gagctcgaag
     1861 ctcgcggcca agtggcccac caagctggtg aagaactgct ttctccccct aagagaatat
     1921 ttcaagtatt tttcaagcag cgggcgcagc ttcagcagcg gactagtgcc ccgcggcagc
     1981 cacccagctg agaagaggaa gcccatccgg gtgctgtctc tctttgatgg aatcgctaca
     2041 gggctcctgg tgctgaagga cttgggcatt caggtggacc gctacattgc ctcggaggtg
     2101 tgtgaggact ccatcacggt gggcatggtg cggcaccagg ggaagatcat gtacgtcggg
     2161 gacgtccgca gcgtcacaca gaagcatatc caggagtggg gcccattcga tctggtgatt
     2221 gggggcagtc cctccaatga cctctccatc gtcaaccctg ctcgcaaggg cctctacgag
     2281 ggcactggcc ggctcttctt tgagttctac cgcctcctgc atgatgcgcg gcccaaggag
     2341 ggagatgatc gccccttctt ctggctcttt gagaatgtgg tggccatggg cgttagtgac
     2401 aagagggaca tctcgcgatt tctcgagtcc aaccctgtga tgattgatgc caaagaagtg
     2461 tcagctgcac acagggcccg ctacttctgg ggtaaccttc ccggtatgaa caggccgttg
     2521 gcatccactg tgaatgataa gctggagctg caggagtgtc tggagcatgg caggatagcc
     2581 aagttcagca aagtgaggac cattactacg aggtcaaact ccataaagca gggcaaagac
     2641 cagcattttc ctgtcttcat gaatgagaaa gaggacatct tatggtgcac tgaaatggaa
     2701 agggtatttg gtttcccagt ccactatact gacgtctcca acatgagccg cttggcgagg
     2761 cagagactgc tgggccggtc atggagcgtg ccagtcatcc gccacctctt cgctccgctg
     2821 aaggagtatt ttgcgtgtgt gagcggcagc gagacccccg gtaccagcga gagcgccacc
     2881 cccgagagcg acaagaaata ctctattgga ctggctatcg ggacaaactc cgttggctgg
     2941 gccgtcataa ccgacgagta taaggtgcca agcaagaaat tcaaggtgct gggtaatact
     3001 gaccgccatt caatcaagaa gaacctgatc ggagcactcc tcttcgactc cggtgaaacc
     3061 gctgaagcta ctcggctgaa gcggaccgca aggcggagat acacccgccg caagaatcgg
     3121 atatgttatc tgcaagagat ctttagcaac gaaatggcta aggtggacga ctccttcttt
     3181 caccgcctgg aagagagctt tctggtggag gaggataaga aacacgagag gcaccctata
     3241 ttcggaaata tcgtggatga ggtggcttac catgaaaagt atcctacaat ctaccatctg
     3301 aggaagaagc tggtggacag caccgataaa gcagacctga ggctcatcta tctggccctg
     3361 gctcatatga taaagtttag aggacacttt ctgatcgagg gcgacctgaa tcccgataat
     3421 tccgatgtgg ataaactctt cattcaactg gtgcagacat ataaccaact gttcgaggag
     3481 aatcccataa acgcttctgg tgtggatgcc aaggctattc tgtccgctcg gctgtccaag
     3541 tcacgcagac tggagaatct gattgcccaa ctgccaggag aaaagaagaa cggcctgttt
     3601 gggaacctca tcgccctgag cctgggcctg acacctaact tcaagtccaa ttttgatctg
     3661 gccgaagatg ctaaactcca gctctccaag gacacctatg acgatgatct ggacaacctg
     3721 ctcgcacaga taggcgacca gtacgccgat ctctttctgg ctgctaagaa tctctccgac
     3781 gccattctgc tgagcgacat actccgggtc aacactgaga tcaccaaagc acctctgagc
     3841 gcctccatga taaaacgcta tgatgaacac catcaagacc tgactctgct caaagccctc
     3901 gtgaggcaac agctgccaga gaagtacaaa gagatattct tcgaccagag caagaatgga
     3961 tatgccggat acatcgatgg cggagcatca caggaagaat tttacaagtt catcaaacca
     4021 atcctcgaga agatggacgg tactgaagag ctgctggtga agctgaacag ggaggacctg
     4081 ctgaggaagc agaggacctt tgataatggc tccattccac atcagataca cctgggagag
     4141 ctgcatgcaa tcctccgcag gcaggaggat ttctatcctt tcctgaagga taaccgggag
     4201 aagatagaga agatcctgac cttcaggatc ccttattacg tcggccctct ggctagaggc
     4261 aactcccgct tcgcttggat gaccaggaaa tctgaggaga caattactcc ttggaacttc
     4321 gaagaggtcg tggataaggg cgcaagcgcc cagtcattca tcgaacggat gaccaatttc
     4381 gataagaacc tgccaaacga gaaggtcctg cccaaacatt cactcctgta cgagtatttc
     4441 accgtctata acgagctgac taaagtgaag tacgtgaccg agggcatgag gaagcctgcc
     4501 ttcctgtccg gagagcagaa gaaggctatc gttgatctgc tcttcaagac taatagaaag
     4561 gtgacagtga agcagctcaa ggaggattac tttaagaaga tcgaatgctt tgactcagtg
     4621 gaaatctctg gcgtggagga ccgctttaat gccagcctgg gcacttacca tgatctgctg
     4681 aagataatca aagacaaaga tttcctcgat aatgaggaga acgaggacat cctggaagat
     4741 atcgtgctga ccctgactct gttcgaggat agagagatga tcgaagagcg cctgaagacc
     4801 tatgcccatc tgtttgacga taaagtcatg aaacagctca agcggcggcg ctacactggg
     4861 tggggtagac tctccaggaa actcataaac ggcatccgcg acaaacagag cggaaagacc
     4921 atcctggatt tcctgaaatc cgacggattc gctaacagga acttcatgca actgattcac
     4981 gatgactctc tgacatttaa agaggacatc cagaaggcac aggtgagcgg tcaaggcgac
     5041 agcctgcacg agcacatcgc caacctcgct ggatcacccg ccataaagaa gggaatactg
     5101 cagacagtca aggtcgtgga cgaactcgtc aaagtgatgg gtcggcacaa gccagagaat
     5161 atcgttatcg aaatggcaag ggagaaccaa accacccaga agggccagaa gaactctcgg
     5221 gaacggatga aaagaatcga agagggaatt aaggagctgg gatctcagat actgaaggag
     5281 caccctgtgg agaatacaca gctccagaac gagaaactct acctgtacta cctccagaac
     5341 gggcgggaca tgtacgttga ccaggaactc gacatcaacc ggctgtccga ttatgacgtg
     5401 gacgctattg ttccacagtc cttcctcaaa gatgactcca ttgacaacaa ggtgctgacc
     5461 agatccgata aggcccgcgg taagtctgac aatgttccat cagaagaggt ggtcaagaag
     5521 atgaagaatt actggcggca gctcctcaac gccaaactga tcacccagcg gaagtttgac
     5581 aatctgacta aggcagaaag aggaggtctg agcgaactcg acaaggccgg ctttattaag
     5641 aggcaactgg tcgaaacacg ccagattacc aaacacgtgg cacaaatcct cgactctagg
     5701 atgaacacta agtacgatga gaacgataag ctgatcaggg aagtgaaagt gataactctg
     5761 aagagcaagc tggtgtctga cttccggaag gactttcaat tctacaaagt tcgcgaaata
     5821 aacaattacc atcatgctca cgatgcctat ctcaatgctg tcgttggcac cgccctgatc
     5881 aagaaatacc ctaaactgga gtctgagttc gtgtacggtg actataaagt ctacgatgtg
     5941 aggaagatga tagcaaagtc tgagcaagag attggcaaag ccaccgccaa gtacttcttc
     6001 tactctaata tcatgaattt ctttaagact gagataaccc tggctaacgg cgaaatccgg
     6061 aagcgcccac tgatcgaaac aaacggagaa acaggagaaa tcgtgtggga taaaggcagg
     6121 gacttcgcaa ctgtgcggaa ggtgctgtcc atgccacaag tcaatatcgt gaagaagacc
     6181 gaagtgcaga ccggcggatt ctcaaaggag agcatcctgc caaagcggaa ctctgacaag
     6241 ctgatcgcca ggaagaaaga ttgggaccca aagaagtatg gcggtttcga ttcccctaca
     6301 gtggcttatt ccgttctggt cgtggcaaaa gtggagaaag gcaagtccaa gaaactcaag
     6361 tctgttaagg agctgctcgg aattactatt atggagagat ccagcttcga gaagaatcca
     6421 atcgatttcc tggaagctaa gggctataaa gaagtgaaga aagatctcat catcaaactg
     6481 cccaagtact ctctctttga gctggagaat ggtaggaagc ggatgctggc ctccgccgga
     6541 gagctgcaga aaggaaacga gctggctctg ccctccaaat acgtgaactt cctgtatctg
     6601 gcctcccact acgagaaact caaaggtagc cctgaagaca atgagcagaa gcaactcttt
     6661 gttgagcaac ataaacacta cctggacgaa atcattgaac agattagcga gttcagcaag
     6721 cgggttattc tggccgatgc aaacctcgat aaagtgctga gcgcatataa taagcacagg
     6781 gacaagccaa ttcgcgaaca agcagagaat attatccacc tctttactct gactaatctg
     6841 ggcgctcctg ctgccttcaa gtatttcgat acaactattg acaggaagcg gtacacctct
     6901 accaaagaag ttctcgatgc caccctgata caccagtcaa ttaccggact gtacgagact
     6961 cgcatcgacc tgtctcagct cggcggcgac ggttctccca agaagaagag gaaagtctcg
     7021 agcggtggag ctgcaggagg atccggcgcc acgaacttct ctctgttaaa gcaagcagga
     7081 gacgtggaag aaaaccccgg tcctatggtg agcaagggcg aggaggataa catggccatc
     7141 atcaaggagt tcatgcgctt caaggtgcac atggagggct ccgtgaacgg ccacgagttc
     7201 gagatcgagg gcgagggcga gggccgcccc tacgagggca cccagaccgc caagctgaag
     7261 gtgaccaagg gtggccccct gcccttcgcc tgggacatcc tgtcccctca gttcatgtac
     7321 ggctccaagg cctacgtgaa gcaccccgcc gacatccccg actacttgaa gctgtccttc
     7381 cccgagggct tcaagtggga gcgcgtgatg aacttcgagg acggcggcgt ggtgaccgtg
     7441 acccaggact cctccctgca ggacggcgag ttcatctaca aggtgaagct gcgcggcacc
     7501 aacttcccct ccgacggccc cgtaatgcag aagaagacca tgggctggga ggcctcctcc
     7561 gagcggatgt accccgagga cggcgccctg aagggcgaga tcaagcagag gctgaagctg
     7621 aaggacggcg gccactacga cgctgaggtc aagaccacct acaaggccaa gaagcccgtg
     7681 cagctgcccg gcgcctacaa cgtcaacatc aagttggaca tcacctccca caacgaggac
     7741 tacaccatcg tggaacagta cgaacgcgcc gagggccgcc actccaccgg cggcatggac
     7801 gagctgtaca agtaagttta aacccgctga tcagcctcga ctgtgccttc tagttgccag
     7861 ccatctgttg tttgcccctc ccccgtgcct tccttgaccc tggaaggtgc cactcccact
     7921 gtcctttcct aataaaatga ggaaattgca tcgcattgtc tgagtaggtg tcattctatt
     7981 ctggggggtg gggtggggca ggacagcaag ggggaggatt gggaagacaa tagcaggcat
     8041 gctggggatg cggtgggctc tatggcttct gaggcggaaa gaaccagctg gggctctagg
     8101 gggtatcccc attgcgttgc gctcactgcc cgctttccag tcgggaaacc tgtcgtgcca
     8161 gctgcattaa tgaatcggcc aacgcgcggg gagaggcggt ttgcgtattg ggcgctcttc
     8221 cgcttcctcg ctcactgact cgctgcgctc ggtcgttcgg ctgcggcgag cggtatcagc
     8281 tcactcaaag gcggtaatac ggttatccac agaatcaggg gataacgcag gaaagaacat
     8341 gtgagcaaaa ggccagcaaa aggccaggaa ccgtaaaaag gccgcgttgc tggcgttttt
     8401 ccataggctc cgcccccctg acgagcatca caaaaatcga cgctcaagtc agaggtggcg
     8461 aaacccgaca ggactataaa gataccaggc gtttccccct ggaagctccc tcgtgcgctc
     8521 tcctgttccg accctgccgc ttaccggata cctgtccgcc tttctccctt cgggaagcgt
     8581 ggcgctttct catagctcac gctgtaggta tctcagttcg gtgtaggtcg ttcgctccaa
     8641 gctgggctgt gtgcacgaac cccccgttca gcccgaccgc tgcgccttat ccggtaacta
     8701 tcgtcttgag tccaacccgg taagacacga cttatcgcca ctggcagcag ccactggtaa
     8761 caggattagc agagcgaggt atgtaggcgg tgctacagag ttcttgaagt ggtggcctaa
     8821 ctacggctac actagaagaa cagtatttgg tatctgcgct ctgctgaagc cagttacctt
     8881 cggaaaaaga gttggtagct cttgatccgg caaacaaacc accgctggta gcggtggttt
     8941 ttttgtttgc aagcagcaga ttacgcgcag aaaaaaagga tctcaagaag atcctttgat
     9001 cttttctacg gggtctgacg ctcagtggaa cgaaaactca cgttaaggga ttttggtcat
     9061 gagattatca aaaaggatct tcacctagat ccttttaaat taaaaatgaa gttttaaatc
     9121 aatctaaagt atatatgagt aaacttggtc tgacagttac caatgcttaa tcagtgaggc
     9181 acctatctca gcgatctgtc tatttcgttc atccatagtt gcctgactcc ccgtcgtgta
     9241 gataactacg atacgggagg gcttaccatc tggccccagt gctgcaatga taccgcgaga
     9301 cccacgctca ccggctccag atttatcagc aataaaccag ccagccggaa gggccgagcg
     9361 cagaagtggt cctgcaactt tatccgcctc catccagtct attaattgtt gccgggaagc
     9421 tagagtaagt agttcgccag ttaatagttt gcgcaacgtt gttgccattg ctacaggcat
     9481 cgtggtgtca cgctcgtcgt ttggtatggc ttcattcagc tccggttccc aacgatcaag
     9541 gcgagttaca tgatccccca tgttgtgcaa aaaagcggtt agctccttcg gtcctccgat
     9601 cgttgtcaga agtaagttgg ccgcagtgtt atcactcatg gttatggcag cactgcataa
     9661 ttctcttact gtcatgccat ccgtaagatg cttttctgtg actggtgagt actcaaccaa
     9721 gtcattctga gaatagtgta tgcggcgacc gagttgctct tgcccggcgt caatacggga
     9781 taataccgcg ccacatagca gaactttaaa agtgctcatc attggaaaac gttcttcggg
     9841 gcgaaaactc tcaaggatct taccgctgtt gagatccagt tcgatgtaac ccactcgtgc
     9901 acccaactga tcttcagcat cttttacttt caccagcgtt tctgggtgag caaaaacagg
     9961 aaggcaaaat gccgcaaaaa agggaataag ggcgacacgg aaatgttgaa tactcatact
    10021 cttccttttt caatattatt gaagcattta tcagggttat tgtctcatga gcggatacat
    10081 atttgaatgt atttagaaaa ataaacaaat aggggttccg cgcacatttc cccgaaaagt
    10141 gccacctgac gtcgacggat cgggagatct cccgatcccc tatggtgcac tctcagtaca
    10201 atctgctctg atgccgcata gttaagccag tatctgctcc ctgcttgtgt gttggaggtc
    10261 gctgagtagt gcgcgagcaa aatttaagct acaacaaggc aaggcttgac cgacaattgc
    10321 atgaagaatc tgcttagggt taggcgtttt gcgctgcttc gcgatgtacg ggccagatat
    10381 a
//
